Addgene plasmid #120285: pET-28a(+)-FGF2-G3
Purpose: Produce human recombinant FGF2 G3 in DE3 cells. The depositing laboratory recommends Plasmid 135521: pET-28a(+)-FGF2-G3 as an updated version of this plasmid.
Depositing lab: Paul Burridge. Depositing organization: Northwestern University. Publication: Negligible-Cost and Weekend-Free Chemically Defined Human iPSC Culture. Kuo HH, Gao X, DeKeyser JM, Fetterman KA, Pinheiro EA, Weddle CJ, Fonoudi H, Orman MV, Romero-Tejeda M, Jouni M, Blancard M, Magdy T, Epting CL, George AL Jr, Burridge PW. Stem Cell Reports. 2020 Jan 9. pii: S2213-6711(19)30446-1. doi: 10.1016/j.stemcr.2019.12.007. PubMed 31928950.
Backbone
  Vector backbone: pET-28a (+)
  Backbone manufacturer: Novagen
  Backbone size w/o insert (bp): 5369
  Total vector size (bp): 5834
  Vector type: Bacterial Expression
Growth in bacteria
  Bacterial resistance: Kanamycin, 50 μg/mL
  Growth temperature: 37°C
  Growth strain: BL21 Star/DE3
  Copy number: High Copy
Gene/Insert
  Gene/Insert name: Basic fibroblast growth factor 2 (alt name: FGF2)
  Species: H. sapiens (human), Synthetic
  Insert size (bp): 465
  Mutation: Codon optimized for E. Coli production
  Promoter: T7 Promoter
  Tag / fusion protein: 6x His tag (N terminal on insert)
  Cloning method: Restriction Enzyme; 5′ cloning site BamHI (not destroyed); 3′ cloning site EcoRI (not destroyed)
  Sequencing primers: 5′ taatacgactcactataggg; 3′ ctgctaacaaagcccgaaaggaagctgagttggctgctgccaccgctgagcaataactagcataaccccttggggcctctaaacgggtcttgaggggttttttgctgaaaggaggaactatat
Resource information
  A portion of this plasmid was derived from a plasmid made by: Printed sequence service from SGI
Terms and licenses: Academic/Nonprofit Terms; Industry Terms: Not Available to Industry
Depositor comments: Please visit https://www.biorxiv.org/content/10.1101/685503v2 for BioRxiv preprint
How to cite: pET-28a(+)-FGF2-G3 was a gift from Paul Burridge (Addgene plasmid # 120285)
