[The description below was written by a language model from this plasmid's Addgene catalogue record and pLannotate feature annotations shown in this document.]
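Description:
pET-28a(+)-FGF2-G3 is a bacterial expression plasmid built on the Novagen pET-28a(+) backbone for producing recombinant human basic fibroblast growth factor (FGF2, "G3" variant) in E. coli strains carrying the DE3 lysogen. It is selected with kanamycin through the aph(3')-Ia KanR gene and replicates from a pBR322/ColE1-type origin. The bom and rop elements are also annotated, although the catalogue lists the plasmid as high copy. An f1 origin is present as well. Short fragments annotated as tetracycline resistance and an AmpR promoter are backbone remnants or partial matches, not functional markers.

The payload is a 465 bp synthetic FGF2 coding sequence, codon-optimised for E. coli and cloned between BamHI and EcoRI sites that remain intact. The automated annotation matches it most closely to bovine FGF2, but the record gives the species as human/synthetic. The record does not say which substitutions define the G3 variant. Transcription is driven by a T7 promoter followed by a lac operator and the T7 gene 10 ribosome binding site, and it ends at the T7 terminator. The plasmid-borne lacI supplies repressor, so expression stays off until IPTG induces both the host T7 RNA polymerase and the operator-controlled promoter.

The protein is made with the vector's N-terminal leader: a 6xHis tag (picked up by the annotation tool as a fragment of a composite tag), a thrombin cleavage site and the T7 tag. This allows metal-affinity purification and optional tag removal. His-tag sequence downstream of the insert belongs to the vector, and the record does not indicate that it is translated.

According to the associated publication, the plasmid supports low-cost production of growth factor for chemically defined human iPSC culture media. The depositing laboratory recommends a later plasmid of the same name as an updated version.
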