Features (pLannotate 1.2.2; 22 found; start..end, strand, type, name):
      1..19      +  promoter       T7 promoter: promoter for bacteriophage T7 RNA polymerase
     20..44      +  protein_bind   lac operator: The lac repressor binds to the lac operator to inhibit transcription in E. coli. This inhibition can be relieved by adding lactose or isopropyl-β-D-thiogalactopyranoside (IPTG). lac repressor encoded by lacI
     59..81      +  RBS            RBS: efficient ribosome binding site from bacteriophage T7 gene 10 (Olins and Rangwala, 1989)
    100..116     +  CDS            capTEV™ (fragment): composite tag for in vivo biotinylation, TEV protease cleavage, and 6xHis tagging
    127..144     +  CDS            thrombin site: thrombin recognition and cleavage site
    148..180     +  CDS            T7 tag (gene 10 leader): leader peptide from bacteriophage T7 gene 10 promotes efficient translation in E. coli
    190..654     +  CDS            FGF2: FGF2_BOVIN - Experimental evidence at protein level: Swiss-Prot protein existence level 1. Acts as a ligand for FGFR1, FGFR2, FGFR3 and FGFR4 (By similarity). Also acts as an integrin ligand which is required for FGF2 signaling (By similarity). Binds to integrin ITGAV:ITGB3 (By similarity). Plays an important role in the regulation of cell survival, cell division, cell differentiation and cell migration (By similarity). Functions as a potent mitogen in vitro (By similarity). Can induce angiogenesis (By similarity). Mediates phosphorylation of ERK1/2 and thereby promotes retinal lens fiber diff
    695..712     +  CDS            9xHis (fragment): 9xHis affinity tag
    722..771     +  CDS            SET1 (fragment): solubility-enhancement tag derived from T7 phage gene 10B
    779..826     +  terminator     T7 terminator: transcription terminator for bacteriophage T7 RNA polymerase
    863..1291    +  rep_origin     f1 ori (sequence partly withheld): f1 bacteriophage origin of replication; arrow indicates direction of (+) strand synthesis
   1344..1401    +  promoter       AmpR promoter (fragment): bla
   1410..2225    -  CDS            KanR: aminoglycoside phosphotransferase; aph(3')-Ia; confers resistance to kanamycin in bacteria or G418 (Geneticin®) in eukaryotes
   2347..2935    +  rep_origin     ori: high-copy-number ColE1/pMB1/pBR322/pUC origin of replication
   3121..3260    -  misc_feature   bom: basis of mobility region from pBR322
   3362..3553    -  CDS            rop: Rop protein, which maintains plasmids at low copy number; rop
   3570..3950    +  CDS            YPB1_ECOLX: Protein predicted: Swiss-Prot protein existence level 4. From Escherichia coli.
   4022..4313    -  CDS            TcR (fragment): tetracycline efflux protein; tet; confers resistance to tetracycline
   4328..4349    -  protein_bind   CAP binding site: CAP binding activates transcription in the presence of cAMP. E. coli catabolite activator protein
   4362..5444    -  CDS            lacI: lac repressor; lacI; The lac repressor binds to the lac operator to inhibit transcription in E. coli. This inhibition can be relieved by adding lactose or isopropyl-β-D-thiogalactopyranoside (IPTG).
   5445..5522    -  promoter       lacI promoter: lacI
   5530..5809    -  CDS            TcR (fragment): tetracycline efflux protein; tet; confers resistance to tetracycline
>Addgene plasmid #120285 | pET-28a(+)-FGF2-G3 | addgene full sequence | sequence record 234971 | Addgene NGS Result
TAATACGACTCACTATAGGGGAATTGTGAGCGGATAACAATTCCCCTCTAGAAATAATTTTGTTTAACTT
TAAGAAGGAGATATACCATGGGCAGCAGCCATCATCATCATCATCACAGCAGCGGCCTGGTGCCGCGCGG
CAGCCATATGGCTAGCATGACTGGTGGACAGCAAATGGGTCGCGGATCCATGGCAGCAGGTTCGATCACT
ACATTACCGGCACTGCCGGAAGATGGTGGTTCAGGTGCATTTCCTCCTGGCCACTTCAAAGACCCTAAAC
TGCTGTACTGCAAGAATGGCGGCTTCTTTCTGCGCATTCACCCGGATGGCCGTGTTGATGGTACTCGCGA
TAAATCAGATCCGTTCATCAAGCTGCAGCTGCAAGCGGAAGAACGTGGCGTGGTGAGCATTAAGGGCGTT
TGTGCAAACCGTTATTTAGCGATGAAGGAAGACGGCCGCCTGTACGCGATCAAGAACGTGACCGACGAAT
GCTTCTTCTTTGAACGCCTGGAAGAAAACAACTACAACACCTACCGCAGCCGCAAGTACCCGAGCTGGTA
TGTTGCGTTAAAGCGTACCGGCCAGTATAAATTAGGCAGCAAAACCGGTCCGGGCCAGAAGGCGATTCTG
TTTCTGCCTATGAGCGCGAAGTCAGAATTCGAGCTCCGTCGACAAGCTTGCGGCCGCACTCGAGCACCAC
CACCACCACCACTGAGATCCGGCTGCTAACAAAGCCCGAAAGGAAGCTGAGTTGGCTGCTGCCACCGCTG
AGCAATAACTAGCATAACCCCTTGGGGCCTCTAAACGGGTCTTGAGGGGTTTTTTGCTGAAAGGAGGAAC
TATATCCGGATTGGCGAATGGG
[124 nt withheld, positions 863-986]
C
[91 nt withheld, positions 988-1078]
A
[49 nt withheld, positions 1080-1128]
CCTTTGACGTTGGAGTCCACGTTCTTT
[37 nt withheld, positions 1156-1192]
ACCCTATCTCGGTCTATTCTTTTGATTTATAAGGGATTTTGCCGATTTCGGCCTATTGGTTAAAAAATGA
GCTGATTTAACAAAAATTTAACGCGAATTTTAACAAAATATTAACGCTTACAATTTAGGTGGCACTTTTC
GGGGAAATGTGCGCGGAACCCCTATTTGTTTATTTTTCTAAATACATTCAAATATGTATCCGCTCATGAA
TTAATTCTTAGAAAAACTCATCGAGCATCAAATGAAACTGCAATTTATTCATATCAGGATTATCAATACC
ATATTTTTGAAAAAGCCGTTTCTGTAATGAAGGAGAAAACTCACCGAGGCAGTTCCATAGGATGGCAAGA
TCCTGGTATCGGTCTGCGATTCCGACTCGTCCAACATCAATACAACCTATTAATTTCCCCTCGTCAAAAA
TAAGGTTATCAAGTGAGAAATCACCATGAGTGACGACTGAATCCGGTGAGAATGGCAAAAGTTTATGCAT
TTCTTTCCAGACTTGTTCAACAGGCCAGCCATTACGCTCGTCATCAAAATCACTCGCATCAACCAAACCG
TTATTCATTCGTGATTGCGCCTGAGCGAGACGAAATACGCGATCGCTGTTAAAAGGACAATTACAAACAG
GAATCGAATGCAACCGGCGCAGGAACACTGCCAGCGCATCAACAATATTTTCACCTGAATCAGGATATTC
TTCTAATACCTGGAATGCTGTTTTCCCGGGGATCGCAGTGGTGAGTAACCATGCATCATCAGGAGTACGG
ATAAAATGCTTGATGGTCGGAAGAGGCATAAATTCCGTCAGCCAGTTTAGTCTGACCATCTCATCTGTAA
CATCATTGGCAACGCTACCTTTGCCATGTTTCAGAAACAACTCTGGCGCATCGGGCTTCCCATACAATCG
ATAGATTGTCGCACCTGATTGCCCGACATTATCGCGAGCCCATTTATACCCATATAAATCAGCATCCATG
TTGGAATTTAATCGCGGCCTAGAGCAAGACGTTTCCCGTTGAATATGGCTCATAACACCCCTTGTATTAC
TGTTTATGTAAGCAGACAGTTTTATTGTTCATGACCAAAATCCCTTAACGTGAGTTTTCGTTCCACTGAG
CGTCAGACCCCGTAGAAAAGATCAAAGGATCTTCTTGAGATCCTTTTTTTCTGCGCGTAATCTGCTGCTT
GCAAACAAAAAAACCACCGCTACCAGCGGTGGTTTGTTTGCCGGATCAAGAGCTACCAACTCTTTTTCCG
AAGGTAACTGGCTTCAGCAGAGCGCAGATACCAAATACTGTCCTTCTAGTGTAGCCGTAGTTAGGCCACC
ACTTCAAGAACTCTGTAGCACCGCCTACATACCTCGCTCTGCTAATCCTGTTACCAGTGGCTGCTGCCAG
TGGCGATAAGTCGTGTCTTACCGGGTTGGACTCAAGACGATAGTTACCGGATAAGGCGCAGCGGTCGGGC
TGAACGGGGGGTTCGTGCACACAGCCCAGCTTGGAGCGAACGACCTACACCGAACTGAGATACCTACAGC
GTGAGCTATGAGAAAGCGCCACGCTTCCCGAAGGGAGAAAGGCGGACAGGTATCCGGTAAGCGGCAGGGT
CGGAACAGGAGAGCGCACGAGGGAGCTTCCAGGGGGAAACGCCTGGTATCTTTATAGTCCTGTCGGGTTT
CGCCACCTCTGACTTGAGCGTCGATTTTTGTGATGCTCGTCAGGGGGGCGGAGCCTATGGAAAAACGCCA
GCAACGCGGCCTTTTTACGGTTCCTGGCCTTTTGCTGGCCTTTTGCTCACATGTTCTTTCCTGCGTTATC
CCCTGATTCTGTGGATAACCGTATTACCGCCTTTGAGTGAGCTGATACCGCTCGCCGCAGCCGAACGACC
GAGCGCAGCGAGTCAGTGAGCGAGGAAGCGGAAGAGCGCCTGATGCGGTATTTTCTCCTTACGCATCTGT
GCGGTATTTCACACCGCAATGGTGCACTCTCAGTACAATCTGCTCTGATGCCGCATAGTTAAGCCAGTAT
ACACTCCGCTATCGCTACGTGACTGGGTCATGGCTGCGCCCCGACACCCGCCAACACCCGCTGACGCGCC
CTGACGGGCTTGTCTGCTCCCGGCATCCGCTTACAGACAAGCTGTGACCGTCTCCGGGAGCTGCATGTGT
CAGAGGTTTTCACCGTCATCACCGAAACGCGCGAGGCAGCTGCGGTAAAGCTCATCAGCGTGGTCGTGAA
GCGATTCACAGATGTCTGCCTGTTCATCCGCGTCCAGCTCGTTGAGTTTCTCCAGAAGCGTTAATGTCTG
GCTTCTGATAAAGCGGGCCATGTTAAGGGCGGTTTTTTCCTGTTTGGTCACTGATGCCTCCGTGTAAGGG
GGATTTCTGTTCATGGGGGTAATGATACCGATGAAACGAGAGAGGATGCTCACGATACGGGTTACTGATG
ATGAACATGCCCGGTTACTGGAACGTTGTGAGGGTAAACAACTGGCGGTATGGATGCGGCGGGACCAGAG
AAAAATCACTCAGGGTCAATGCCAGCGCTTCGTTAATACAGATGTAGGTGTTCCACAGGGTAGCCAGCAG
CATCCTGCGATGCAGATCCGGAACATAATGGTGCAGGGCGCTGACTTCCGCGTTTCCAGACTTTACGAAA
CACGGAAACCGAAGACCATTCATGTTGTTGCTCAGGTCGCAGACGTTTTGCAGCAGCAGTCGCTTCACGT
TCGCTCGCGTATCGGTGATTCATTCTGCTAACCAGTAAGGCAACCCCGCCAGCCTAGCCGGGTCCTCAAC
GACAGGAGCACGATCATGCGCACCCGTGGGGCCGCCATGCCGGCGATAATGGCCTGCTTCTCGCCGAAAC
GTTTGGTGGCGGGACCAGTGACGAAGGCTTGAGCGAGGGCGTGCAAGATTCCGAATACCGCAAGCGACAG
GCCGATCATCGTCGCGCTCCAGCGAAAGCGGTCCTCGCCGAAAATGACCCAGAGCGCTGCCGGCACCTGT
CCTACGAGTTGCATGATAAAGAAGACAGTCATAAGTGCGGCGACGATAGTCATGCCCCGCGCCCACCGGA
AGGAGCTGACTGGGTTGAAGGCTCTCAAGGGCATCGGTCGAGATCCCGGTGCCTAATGAGTGAGCTAACT
TACATTAATTGCGTTGCGCTCACTGCCCGCTTTCCAGTCGGGAAACCTGTCGTGCCAGCTGCATTAATGA
ATCGGCCAACGCGCGGGGAGAGGCGGTTTGCGTATTGGGCGCCAGGGTGGTTTTTCTTTTCACCAGTGAG
ACGGGCAACAGCTGATTGCCCTTCACCGCCTGGCCCTGAGAGAGTTGCAGCAAGCGGTCCACGCTGGTTT
GCCCCAGCAGGCGAAAATCCTGTTTGATGGTGGTTAACGGCGGGATATAACATGAGCTGTCTTCGGTATC
GTCGTATCCCACTACCGAGATATCCGCACCAACGCGCAGCCCGGACTCGGTAATGGCGCGCATTGCGCCC
AGCGCCATCTGATCGTTGGCAACCAGCATCGCAGTGGGAACGATGCCCTCATTCAGCATTTGCATGGTTT
GTTGAAAACCGGACATGGCACTCCAGTCGCCTTCCCGTTCCGCTATCGGCTGAATTTGATTGCGAGTGAG
ATATTTATGCCAGCCAGCCAGACGCAGACGCGCCGAGACAGAACTTAATGGGCCCGCTAACAGCGCGATT
TGCTGGTGACCCAATGCGACCAGATGCTCCACGCCCAGTCGCGTACCGTCTTCATGGGAGAAAATAATAC
TGTTGATGGGTGTCTGGTCAGAGACATCAAGAAATAACGCCGGAACATTAGTGCAGGCAGCTTCCACAGC
AATGGCATCCTGGTCATCCAGCGGATAGTTAATGATCAGCCCACTGACGCGTTGCGCGAGAAGATTGTGC
ACCGCCGCTTTACAGGCTTCGACGCCGCTTCGTTCTACCATCGACACCACCACGCTGGCACCCAGTTGAT
CGGCGCGAGATTTAATCGCCGCGACAATTTGCGACGGCGCGTGCAGGGCCAGACTGGAGGTGGCAACGCC
AATCAGCAACGACTGTTTGCCCGCCAGTTGTTGTGCCACGCGGTTGGGAATGTAATTCAGCTCCGCCATC
GCCGCTTCCACTTTTTCCCGCGTTTTCGCAGAAACGTGGCTGGCCTGGTTCACCACGCGGGAAACGGTCT
GATAAGAGACACCGGCATACTCTGCGACATCGTATAACGTTACTGGTTTCACATTCACCACCCTGAATTG
ACTCTCTTCCGGGCGCTATCATGCCATACCGCGAAAGGTTTTGCGCCATTCGATGGTGTCCGGGATCTCG
ACGCTCTCCCTTATGCGACTCCTGCATTAGGAAGCAGCCCAGTAGTAGGTTGAGGCCGTTGAGCACCGCC
GCCGCAAGGAATGGTGCATGCAAGGAGATGGCGCCCAACAGTCCCCCGGCCACGGGGCCTGCCACCATAC
CCACGCCGAAACAAGCGCTCATGAGCCCGAAGTGGCGAGCCCGATCTTCCCCATCGGTGATGTCGGCGAT
ATAGGCGCCAGCAACCGCACCTGTGGCGCCGGTGATGCCGGCCACGATGCGTCCGGCGTAGAGGATCGAG
ATCTCGATCCCGCGAAAT
